>Addgene plasmid #145341 | pmCellFree_KA1 ZIKV E | addgene full sequence | sequence record 304982 | Addgene NGS Result
TCCTGCATCTTTTAATCAAATCCCAAGATGTGTATAAACGCGCCGGTATGTACAGGAAGAGGTTTATACT
AAACTGTTACATTGCAAACGTGGTTTCGTGTGCCAAGTGTGAAAACCGATGTTTAATCAAGGCTCTGACG
CATTTCTACAACCACGACTCCAAGTGTGTGGGTGAAGTCATGCATCTTTTAATCAAATCCCAAGATGTGT
ATAAACCACCAAACTGCCAAAAAATGAAAACTGTCGACAAGCTCTGTCCGTTTGCTGGCAACTGCAAGGG
TCTCAATCCTATTTGTAATTATTGAATAATAAAACAATTATAAATGTCAAATTTGTTTTTTATTAACGAT
ACAAACCAAACGCAACAAGAACATTTGTAGTATTATCTATAATTGAAAACGCGTAGTTATAATCGCTGAG
GTAATATTTAAAATCATTTTCAAATGATTCACAGTTAATTTGCGACAATATAATTTTATTTTCACATAAA
CTAGACGCCTTGTCGTCTTCTTCTTCGTATTCCTTCTCTTTTTCATTTTTCTCTTCATAAAAATTAACAT
AGTTATTATCGTATCCATATATGTATCTATCGTATAGAGTAAATTTTTTGTTGTCATAAATATATATGTC
TTTTTTAATGGGGTGTATAGTACCGCTGCGCATAGTTTTTCTGTAATTTACAACAGTGCTATTTTCTGGT
AGTTCTTCGGAGTGTGTTGCTTTAATTATTAAATTTATATAATCAATGAATTTGGGATCGTCGGTTTTGT
ACAATATGTTGCCGGCATAGTACGCAGCTTCTTCTAGTTCAATTACACCATTTTTTAGCAGCACCGGATT
AACATAACTTTCCAAAATGTTGTACGAACCGTTAAACAAAAACAGTTCACCTCCCTTTTCTATACTATTG
TCTGCGAGCAGTTGTTTGTTGTTAAAAATAACAGCCATTGTAATGAGACGCACAAACTAATATCACAAAC
TGGAAATGTCTATCAATATATAGTTGCTGATGGCCGGCCGTAATGAGACGCACAAACTAATATCACAAAC
TGGAAATGTCTATCAATATATAGTTGCTCTAGTTATTAATAGTAATCAATTACGGGGTCATTAGTTCATA
GCCCATATATGGAGTTCCGCGTTACATAACTTACGGTAAATGGCCCGCCTGGCTGACCGCCCAACGACCC
CCGCCCATTGACGTCAATAATGACGTATGTTCCCATAGTAACGCCAATAGGGACTTTCCATTGACGTCAA
TGGGTGGAGTATTTACGGTAAACTGCCCACTTGGCAGTACATCAAGTGTATCATATGCCAAGTACGCCCC
CTATTGACGTCAATGACGGTAAATGGCCCGCCTGGCATTATGCCCAGTACATGACCTTATGGGACTTTCC
TACTTGGCAGTACATCTACGTATTAGTCATCGCTATTACCATGCATGGTCGAGGTGAGCCCCACGTTCTG
CTTCACTCTCCCCATCTCCCCCCCCTCCCCACCCCCAATTTTGTATTTATTTATTTTTTAATTATTTTGT
GCAGCGATGGGGGCGGGGGGGGGGGGGGGGCGCGCGCCGGGGGGGGGGGGGGGGGGGGGGGGGGGGGGGG
GGGGGGGGCGGAGAGGTGCGGCGGCAGCCAATCAGAGCGGCGCGCTCCGAAAGTTTCCTTTTATGGCGAG
GCGGCGGCGGCGGCGGCCCTATAAAAAGCGAAGCGCGCGGCGGGCGGGAGTCGCTGCGCGCTGCCTTCGC
CCCGTGCCCCGCTCCGCCGCCGCCTCGCGCCGCCCGCCCCGGCTCTGACTGACCGCGTTACTCCCACAGG
TGAGCGGGCGGGACGGCCCTTCTCCTTCGGGCTGTAATTAGCGCTTGGTTTAATGACGGCTTGTTTCTTT
TCTGTGGCTGCGTGAAAGCCTTGAGGGGCTCCGGGAGGGCCCTTTGTGCGGGGGGAGCGGCTCGGGGCTG
TCCGCGGGGGGACGGCTGCCTTCGGGGGGGACGGGGCAGGGCGGGGTTCGGCTTCTGGCGTGTGACCGGC
GGCTCTAGAGCCTCTGCTAACCATGTTCATGCCTTCTTCTTTTTCCTACAGCTCCTGGGCAACGTGCTGG
TTATTGTGCTGTCTCATCATTTTGGCAAAGAATTGGATCGGACGTCTAATACGACTCACTATAGGGACAT
CTTAAGTTTATTTTATTTTATTTTATTTTATTTTATTTTATTTTATTTTATTTTATTTTATTTTATTTAA
CCATGACAGTAATGTATAAAGTCTGTAAAGACATTAAACACGTAAGTGAAACCATGGGCACCTCTGGTCA
CCACCATCACCACCATCACCACGGCACAAGCAAGGGCGAGGAGCTGTTCACCGGGGTGGTGCCCATCCTG
GTCGAGTTGGACGGCGACGTAAACGGCCACAAGTTCAGCGTGTCCGGCGAGGGCGAGGGCGATGCCACCT
ACGGCAAGCTGACCCTGAAGTTCATCTGCACCACCGGCAAGCTGCCCGTGCCCTGGCCCACCCTCGTGAC
CACCCTGACCTACGGCGTGCAGTGCTTCAGCCGCTACCCCGACCACATGAAGCAGCACGACTTCTTCAAG
TCCGCCATGCCCGAAGGCTACGTCCAGGAGCGCACCATCTTCTTCAAGGACGACGGCAACTACAAGACCC
GCGCCGAGGTGAAGTTCGAGGGCGACACCCTGGTGAACCGCATCGAGCTGAAGGGCATCGACTTCAAGGA
GGACGGCAACATCCTGGGGCACAAGCTGGAGTACAACTACAACAGCCACAACGTCTATATCATGGCCGAC
AAGCAGAAGAACGGCATCAAGGTGAACTTCAAGATCCGCCACAACATCGAGGACGGCAGCGTGCAGCTCG
CCGACCACTACCAGCAGAACACCCCCATCGGCGACGGCCCCGTGCTGCTGCCCGACAACCACTACCTGAG
CACCCAGTCCGCCCTGAGCAAAGACCCCAACGAGAAGCGCGATCACATGGTCCTGCTGGAGTTCGTGACC
GCCGCCGGGATCACTCTCGGCATGGACGAGCTATACAAGCTGGAGGTGCTCTTCCAGGGTCCGACAAGTT
TGTACAAAAAAGCAGGCTTCATCAGGTGCATTGGAGTCAGCAATAGAGACTTCGTGGAGGGCATGTCAGG
TGGGACCTGGGTTGATGTTGTCTTGGAACATGGAGGCTGCGTTACCGTGATGGCACAGGACAAGCCAACA
GTCGACATAGAGTTGGTCACGACGACGGTTAGTAACATGGCCGAGGTAAGATCCTATTGCTACGAGGCAT
CGATATCGGACATGGCTTCGGACAGTCGTTGCCCAACACAAGGTGAAGCCTACCTTGACAAGCAATCAGA
CACTCAATATGTCTGCAAAAGAACATTAGTGGACAGAGGTTGGGGAAACGGTTGTGGACTTTTTGGCAAA
GGGAGCTTGGTGACATGTGCCAAGTTTACGTGTTCTAAGAAGATGACCGGGAAGAGCATTCAACCGGAAA
ATCTGGAGTATCGGATAATGCTATCAGTGCATGGCTCCCAGCATAGCGGGATGATTGGATATGAAACTGA
CGAAGATAGAGCGAAAGTCGAGGTTACGCCTAATTCACCAAGAGCGGAAGCAACCTTGGGAGGCTTTGGA
AGCTTAGGACTTGACTGTGAACCAAGGACAGGCCTTGACTTTTCAGATCTGTATTACCTGACCATGAACA
ATAAGCATTGGTTGGTGCACAAAGAGTGGTTTCATGACATCCCATTGCCTTGGCATGCTGGGGCAGACAC
CGGAACTCCACACTGGAACAACAAAGAGGCATTGGTAGAATTCAAGGATGCCCACGCCAAGAGGCAAACC
GTCGTCGTTCTGGGGAGCCAGGAAGGAGCCGTTCACACGGCTCTCGCTGGAGCTCTAGAGGCTGAGATGG
ATGGTGCAAAGGGAAGGCTGTTCTCTGGCCATTTGAAATGCCGCCTAAAAATGGACAAGCTTAGATTGAA
GGGCGTGTCATATTCCTTGTGCACTGCGGCATTCACATTCACCAAGGTCCCAGCTGAAACACTGCATGGA
ACAGTCACAGTGGAGGTGCAGTATGCAGGGACAGATGGACCCTGCAAGATCCCAGTCCAGATGGCGGTGG
ACATGCAGACCCTGACCCCAGTTGGAAGGCTGATAACCGCCAACCCCGTGATTACTGAAAGCACTGAGAA
CTCAAAGATGATGTTGGAGCTTGACCCACCATTTGGGGATTCTTACATTGTCATAGGAGTTGGGGACAAG
AAAATCACCCACCACTGGCATAGGAGTGGTAGCACCATCGGAAAGGCATTTGAGGCCACTGTGAGAGGCG
CCAAGAGAATGGCAGTCCTGGGGGATACAGCCTGGGACTTCGGATCAGTCGGGGGTGTGTTCAACTCACT
GGGTAAGGGCATTCACCAGATTTTTGGAGCAGCCTTCAAATCACTGTTTGGAGGAATGTCCTGGTTCTCA
CAGATCCTCATAGGCACGCTGCTAGTGTGGTTAGGTTTGAACACAAAGAATGGATCTATCTCCCTCACAT
GCTTGGCCCTGGGGGGAGTGATGATCTTCCTCTCCACGGCTGTTTCTGCTAACCCAGCTTTCTTGTACAA
AGTGGTGTAAGCGGCCGCCAGCTTTCTAGACCAGTTTAAACATCACCATCACCATCACTAAGTGATTAAC
CTCAGGTGCAGGCTGCCTATCAGAAGGTGGTGGCTGGTGTGGCCAATGCCCTGGCTCACAAATACCACTG
AGATCGATCTTTTTCCCTCTGCCAAAAATTATGGGGACATCATGAAGCCCCTTGAGCATCTGACTTCTGG
CTAATAAAGGAAATTTATTTTCATTGCAATAGTGTGTTGGAATTTTTTGTGTCTCTCACTCGGAAGGACA
TATGGGAGGGCAAATCATTTAAAACATCAGAATGAGTATTTGGTTTAGAGTTTGGCAACATATGCCCATA
TGTAACTAGCATAACCCCTTGGGGCCTCTAAACGGGTCTTGAGGGGTTTTTTGCTGAAAGCATGCGGAGG
AAATTCTCCTTGAAGTTTCCCTGGTGTTCAAAGTAAAGGAGTTTGCACCAGACGCACCTCTGTTCACTGG
TCCGGCGTATTAAAACACGATACATTGTTATTAGTACATTTATTAAGCGCTAGATTCTGTGCGTTGTTGA
TTTACAGACAATTGTTGTACGTATTTTAATAATTCATTAAATTTATAATCTTTAGGGTGGTATGTTAGAG
CGAAAATCAAATGATTTTCAGCGTCTTTATATCTGAATTTAAATATTAAATCCTCAATAGATTTGTAAAA
TAGGTTTCGATTAGTTTCAAACAAGGGTTGTTTTTCCGAACCGATGGCTGGACTATCTAATGGATTTTCG
CTCAACGCCACAAAACTTGCCAAATCTTGTAGCAGCAATCTAGCTTTGTCGATATTCGTTTGTGTTTTGT
TTTGTAATAAAGGTTCGACGTCGTTCAAAATATTATGCGCTTTTGTATTTCTTTCATCACTGTCGTTAGT
GTACAATTGACTCGACGTAAACACGTTAAATAGAGCTTGGACATATTTAACATCGGGCGTGTTAGCTTTA
TTAGGCCGATTATCGTCGTCGTCCCAACCCTCGTCGTTAGAAGTTGCTTCCGAAGACGATTTTGCCATAG
CCACACGACGCCTATTAATTGTGTCGGCTAACACGTCCGCGATCAAATTTGTAGTTGAGCTTTTTGGAAT
TGCGATCGCATAACTTCGTATAGCATACATTATACGAAGTTATAAGCTCGGAACGCTGCGCTCGGTCGTT
CGGCTGCGGCGAGCGGTATCAGCTCACTCAAAGGCGGTAATACGGTTATCCACAGAATCAGGGGATAACG
CAGGAAAGAACATGTGAGCAAAAGGCCAGCAAAAGGCCAGGAACCGTAAAAAGGCCGCGTTGCTGGCGTT
TTTCCATAGGCTCCGCCCCCTGACGAGCATCACAAAAATCGACGCTCAAGTCAGAGGTGGCGAAACCCGA
CAGGACTATAAAGATACCAGGCGTTTCCCCCTGGAAGCTCCCTCGTGCGCTCTCCTGTTCCGACCCTGCC
GCTTACCGGATACCTGTCCGCCTTTCTCCCTTCGGGAAGCGTGGCGCTTTCTCATAGCTCACGCTGTAGG
TATCTCAGTTCGGTGTAGGTCGTTCGCTCCAAGCTGGGCTGTGTGCACGAACCCCCCGTTCAGCCCGACC
GCTGCGCCTTATCCGGTAACTATCGTCTTGAGTCCAACCCGGTAAGACACGACTTATCGCCACTGGCAGC
AGCCACTGGTAACAGGATTAGCAGAGCGAGGTATGTAGGCGGTGCTACAGAGTTCTTGAAGTGGTGGCCT
AACTACGGCTACACTAGAAGAACAGTATTTGGTATCTGCGCTCTGCTGAAGCCAGTTACCTTCGGAAAAA
GAGTTGGTAGCTCTTGATCCGGCAAACAAACCACCGCTGGTAGCGGTGGTTTTTTTGTTTGCAAGCAGCA
GATTACGCGCAGAAAAAAAGGATCTCAAGAAGATCCTTTGTTACCAATGCTTAATCAGTGAGGCACCTAT
CTCAGCGATCTGTCTATTTCGTTCATCCATAGTTGCCTGACTCCCCGTCGTGTAGATAACTACGATACGG
GAGGGCTTACCATCTGGCCCCAGTGCTGCAATGATACCGCGAGACCCACGCTCACCGGCTCCAGATTTAT
CAGCAATAAACCAGCCAGCCGGAAGGGCCGAGCGCAGAAGTGGTCCTGCAACTTTATCCGCCTCCATCCA
GTCTATTAATTGTTGCCGGGAAGCTAGAGTAAGTAGTTCGCCAGTTAATAGTTTGCGCAACGTTGTTGCC
ATTGCTACAGGCATCGTGGTGTCACGCTCGTCGTTTGGTATGGCTTCATTCAGCTCCGGTTCCCAACGAT
CAAGGCGAGTTACATGATCCCCCATGTTGTGCAAAAAAGCGGTTAGCTCCTTCGGTCCTCCGATCGTTGT
CAGAAGTAAGTTGGCCGCAGTGTTATCACTCATGGTTATGGCAGCACTGCATAATTCTCTTACTGTCATG
CCATCCGTAAGATGCTTTTCTGTGACTGGTGAGTACTCAACCAAGTCATTCTGAGAATAGTGTATGCGGC
GACCGAGTTGCTCTTGCCCGGCGTCAATACGGGATAATACCGCGCCACATAGCAGAACTTTAAAAGTGCT
CATCATTGGAAAACGTTCTTCGGGGCGAAAACTCTCAAGGATCTTACCGCTGTTGAGATCCAGTTCGATG
TAACCCACTCGTGCACCCAACTGATCTTCAGCATCTTTTACTTTCACCAGCGTTTCTGGGTGAGCAAAAA
CAGGAAGGCAAAATGCCGCAAAAAAGGGAATAAGGGCGACACGGAAATGTTGAATACTCATACTCTTCCT
TTTTCAATATTATTGAAGCATTTATCAGGGTTATTGTCTCATGTCCGCGCGTT
Features (pLannotate 1.2.2; 21 found; start..end, strand, type, name):
      4..39      +  CDS            lef2 (fragment): baculovirus late expression factor 2
    181..1008    +  misc_recomb    baculovirus recombination region (lef2/ORF603): contains ORF603 and part of lef2
   1020..1078    +  misc_recomb    baculovirus recombination region (ORF603) (fragment): contains ORF603 and part of lef2
   1140..1443    +  enhancer       CMV enhancer: human cytomegalovirus immediate early enhancer
   1449..1726    +  promoter       chicken β-actin promoter: No description available
   1727..1862    +  intron         hybrid intron (fragment): hybrid between chicken β-actin (CBA) and minute virus of mice (MMV) introns (Gray et al., 2011)
   1951..2081    +  intron         chimeric intron (fragment): chimera between introns from chicken β-actin and rabbit β-globin
   2147..2165    +  promoter       T7 promoter: promoter for bacteriophage T7 RNA polymerase
   2339..3049    +  CDS            EGFP: EGFP is a basic (constitutively fluorescent) green fluorescent protein published in 1996, derived from Aequorea victoria. It is reported to be a rapidly-maturing weak dimer with moderate acid sensitivity.
   3074..3098    +  protein_bind   attB1: mutant version of attB; recombination site for the Gateway® BP reaction BP Clonase™
   3101..4603    +  CDS            POLG_DEN2U (fragment): Experimental evidence at protein level: Swiss-Prot protein existence level 1. [Non-structural protein 1]: Disrupts the host endothelial glycocalyx layer of host pulmonary microvascular endothelial cells, inducing degradation of sialic acid and shedding of heparan sulfate proteoglycans. NS1 induces expression of sialidases, heparanase, and activates cathepsin L, which activates heparanase via enzymatic cleavage. These effects are probably linked to the endothelial hyperpermeability observed in severe dengue disease. From Dengue virus type 2 (strain Thailand/PUO-218/1980) (DENV-2).
   4602..4626    -  protein_bind   attB2: mutant version of attB; recombination site for the Gateway® BP reaction BP Clonase™
   4661..4678    +  CDS            7xHis (fragment): 6xHis affinity tag
   4690..4758    +  CDS            HBB (fragment): HBB_PONPY - Experimental evidence at transcript level: Swiss-Prot protein existence level 2. Involved in oxygen transport from the lung to the various peripheral tissues. From Pongo pygmaeus (Bornean orangutan).
   4833..4888    +  polyA_signal   β-globin poly(A) signal: rabbit β-globin polyadenylation signal (Gil and Proudfoot, 1987)
   4976..5023    +  terminator     T7 terminator: transcription terminator for bacteriophage T7 RNA polymerase
   5036..5741    +  misc_recomb    baculovirus recombination region (ORF1629): contains part of ORF1629
   5750..5783    +  protein_bind   loxP: Cre-mediated recombination occurs in the 8-bp core sequence (GCATACAT). Cre recombinase
   5951..6538    -  rep_origin     ori: high-copy-number ColE1/pMB1/pBR322/pUC origin of replication
   6551..7411    -  CDS            AmpR: β-lactamase; bla; confers resistance to ampicillin, carbenicillin, and related antibiotics
   7412..7463    -  promoter       AmpR promoter (fragment): bla
