[The description below was written by a language model from this plasmid's Addgene catalogue record and pLannotate feature annotations shown in this document.]
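Description:
pmCellFree_KA1 ZIKV E is a multi-host expression plasmid that produces the Zika virus Envelope (E) protein fused to an N-terminal eGFP, intended for cell-free translation and for expression in mammalian cells. The catalogue lists the vector type as bacterial expression. It is maintained in E. coli through a high-copy ColE1/pUC-type origin and an ampicillin resistance gene (β-lactamase).

The expression cassette stacks two promoter systems. A CMV enhancer, chicken β-actin promoter and chimeric intron (a CAG-type arrangement) drive transcription in mammalian cells. A T7 promoter immediately downstream allows transcription by T7 RNA polymerase for in vitro or cell-free systems. The EGFP coding sequence follows. The ZIKV E open reading frame then lies between attB1 and attB2 sites, consistent with insertion by Gateway recombination. The automated annotation labels this roughly 1.5 kb insert as a dengue 2 polyprotein fragment. This is most likely a homology hit between flaviviruses, since the catalogue gives the source as the Zika reference genome. The catalogue lists an 8xHis tag with eGFP at the N-terminus, but the only His tag in the feature table is a fragment downstream of attB2, so whether that one is translated cannot be judged from the record. The cassette ends with a rabbit β-globin polyadenylation signal for mammalian transcripts and a T7 terminator for phage polymerase transcripts.

Baculovirus recombination regions (lef2/ORF603 and ORF1629) flank the cassette, and a loxP site is present. These backbone elements could support transfer into a baculovirus genome for insect cell expression, although the record does not describe that use. The associated work used such constructs to map interactions among cell-free expressed Zika virus proteins.
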