Addgene plasmid #145341: pmCellFree_KA1 ZIKV E
Purpose: Cell-free/mammalian expression vector for Zika virus Envelope protein with N-term eGFP
Depositing lab: Rob Parton. Depositing organization: University of Queensland. Publication: Mapping Interactions among Cell-Free Expressed Zika Virus Proteins. Varasteh Moradi S, Gagoski D, Mureev S, Walden P, McMahon KA, Parton RG, Johnston WA, Alexandrov K. J Proteome Res. 2020 Apr 3;19(4):1522-1532. doi: 10.1021/acs.jproteome.9b00771. Epub 2020 Mar 9. PubMed 32081002.
Backbone
  Vector backbone: pmCellFree_KA1
  Vector type: Bacterial Expression
Growth in bacteria
  Bacterial resistance: Ampicillin, 100 μg/mL
  Growth temperature: 37°C
  Growth strain: DH5alpha
  Copy number: High Copy
Gene/Insert
  Gene/Insert name: ZIKV Envelope
  Species: NC_012532 (ZIKAV)
  Promoter: T7- CMV/CAG
  Tag / fusion protein: 8xHis and eGFP (N terminal on backbone)
  Cloning method: Gateway Cloning
Terms and licenses: Academic/Nonprofit Terms; Industry Terms: Not Available to Industry
How to cite: pmCellFree_KA1 ZIKV E was a gift from Rob Parton (Addgene plasmid # 145341 ; http://n2t.net/addgene:145341 ; RRID:Addgene_145341)
